Addgene plasmid #89381: E1b-GFP-Tol2-Gateway dre SE-zic2a L
Purpose: Vector for reporter assay of one zebrafish super-enhancer region
Depositing lab: Alena Shkumatava. Depositing organization: Institut Curie. Publication: Comparative analyses of super-enhancers reveal conserved elements in vertebrate genomes. Perez-Rico YA, Boeva V, Mallory AC, Bitetti A, Majello S, Barillot E, Shkumatava A. Genome Res. 2017 Feb;27(2):259-268. doi: 10.1101/gr.203679.115. Epub 2016 Dec 13. PubMed 27965291.
Backbone
  Vector backbone: E1b-GFP-Tol2-Gateway
  Backbone manufacturer: Nadav Ahituv lab
  Total vector size (bp): 10995
  Modifications to backbone: Insertion of super-enhancer region
Growth in bacteria
  Bacterial resistance: Chloramphenicol and Ampicillin, 25 & 100 μg/mL
  Growth temperature: 37°C
  Growth strain: ccdB Survival
  Copy number: High Copy
Gene/Insert
  Gene/Insert name: zic2a (alt name: super-enhancer zic2a)
  Species: D. rerio (zebrafish)
  Insert size (bp): 1668
  Entrez Gene: zic2a (a.k.a. cb851, fb26a03, wu:fb26a03, zic2, zic2.1)
  Cloning method: Gibson Cloning
  Sequencing primers: 5′ GTCAGTTTACCTCAAGCTACAGGG; 3′ CTACCTGTTCGATGGCATTGTG
Terms and licenses: Academic/Nonprofit Terms; Industry Terms: Not Available to Industry
How to cite: E1b-GFP-Tol2-Gateway dre SE-zic2a L was a gift from Alena Shkumatava (Addgene plasmid # 89381 ; http://n2t.net/addgene:89381 ; RRID:Addgene_89381)
