[The description below was written by a language model from this plasmid's Addgene catalogue record.]
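Description:
E1b-GFP-Tol2-Gateway dre SE-zic2a L is a zebrafish enhancer-reporter plasmid built on the E1b-GFP-Tol2-Gateway backbone, with a recorded total size of about 11 kb. As the backbone name indicates, the design pairs a minimal E1b promoter with a GFP reporter inside Tol2 transposon arms. The minimal promoter gives little expression on its own, so GFP reports the activity of a candidate regulatory sequence placed beside it. The Tol2 ends allow transposase-mediated integration of the cassette into the genome, a delivery route commonly used in zebrafish embryos. No feature table is provided, so the exact positions and orientation of these elements cannot be confirmed from the record.

The insert is a 1,668 bp fragment of a Danio rerio super-enhancer associated with the zic2a locus. It was introduced by Gibson assembly rather than by Gateway recombination. The "L" in the name presumably marks one particular segment of the super-enhancer, but the record does not define it. The plasmid is high copy in bacteria and is selected with both ampicillin and chloramphenicol. It is propagated in a ccdB-tolerant strain, which suggests that the Gateway cassette, with its chloramphenicol resistance and ccdB counter-selection genes, remains in the construct. The origin of replication is not stated.

The stated purpose is a reporter assay of one zebrafish super-enhancer region: testing whether this zic2a-linked sequence can drive tissue-specific GFP expression in vivo, as part of a comparative study of super-enhancers and their conserved elements across vertebrate genomes.
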