>Addgene plasmid #89381 | E1b-GFP-Tol2-Gateway dre SE-zic2a L | addgene partial sequence | sequence record 178070 | Addgene Partial NGS Result
ATCAATAGCTATATTTTACATCTCCTTTTTTTGCTGTCTTTTAATTAGCCTTGTTTTGCTGTTATCTTGA
TTGAAACTGTAACTTCTTCACCTGCTTCTTTTCTTTGTAGGTTTTGCCAGCCCAGAAACAGGCATGGCTG
TGCAAGGCCAGAGCACCATGCACAATGCGCTGCATGTCTTCATGAACGGCTCAATGTCCTCAGTCCAGGG
CTCAGCCAACGACCCCATCTTCCTCCTTCACCATGCTTTCATTGACAGGTAACAAACACGTCATGACATT
AGACTGCACAGTTTTTGACAAAGTTCATACAATCTGTTGTTTATAGCTGCTACAATTAGTGAAGTTTGTG
AATGTACTTGGATGAGCAGCGAAAGATCAATTGAGATCAATTGTTAGAGTTTGGTTGCCCTGCAGAGCAA
AGAACAAAAAATAATCTGGTGGCTTTACTGCGTGAGGTTATTATTGGTGGAATAGAAACACAAAACATAA
TTGCATTTATTTGTTTAATTTTTTATCTTATCTTAACTTTCATCTTGCATATTTGTTTCTTACATCATTT
CTAGCATCTTTGAGCGCTGGCTAAGAACTCATCAGCCTCCCCGGTCCATCTACCCACGTACCAATGCACC
AATTGGCCACAATGACGGCTACTACATGGTGCCATTCCTTCCTCTTTATAGGAATGGAGACTACCTCCTG
TCCAACAATGCTCTTGGATACGAGTACGCCTACCTGTTGGACCCAGGTCATTGCACAACACCAGAAATGC
CCTCTGATCTGCAAAAGACGTGAATATCTGTTCAGACACCCATATCCACTCTGTTCCACACAGGTCAGAG
GTTTGTCCAGGAGTTCTTGACAGAGGTGTAAAAAGTACTCAAAAATTTTACTCAAGTGAAAGTACAAGTA
CTTAGGGAAAATTTTACTCAATTAAAAGTAAAAGTATCTGGCTAGAATCTTACTTGAGTAAAAGTAAAAA
AGTACTCCATTAAAATTGTACTTGAGTATTAAGGAAGTAAAAGTAAAAGCAAGAAAGAAAACTAGAGATT
CTTGTTTAAGCTTTTAATCTCAAAAAACATTAAATGAAATGCATACAAGGTTTTATCCTGCTTTAGAACT
GTTTGTATTTAATTATCAAACTATAAGACAGACAATCTAATGCCAGTACACGCTACTCAAAGTTGTAAAA
CCTCAGATTTAACTTCAGTAGAAGCTGATTCTCAAAATTGTTAGTGTCAAGCCTAGCTCTTTTGGGGCTG
AAAAGCAATCCTGCAGTGCTGAAAAGCCTCTCACAGGCAGCCGATGCGGGAAGAGGTGTATTAGTCTTGA
TAGAGAGGCTGCAAATAGCAGGAAACGTGAGCAGAGACTCCCTGGTGTCTGAAACACAGGCCAGATGGGC
CCTCGAGGATATCACAAGTTTGTACAAAAAAGCTGAACGAGAAACGTAAAATGATATAAATATCAATATA
TTAAATTAGATTTTGCATAAAAAACAGACTACATAATACTGTAAAACACAACATATCCAGTCACTATGGC
GGCCGCATTAGGCACCCCAGGCTTTACACTTTATGCTTCCGGCTCGTATAATGTGTGGATTTTGAGTTAG
GATCCGTCGAGATTTTCAGGAGCTAAGGAAGCTAAAATGGAGAAAAAAATCACTGGATATACCACCGTTG
ATATATCCCAATGGCATCGTAAAGAACATTTTGAGGCATTTCAGTCAGTTGCTCAATGTACCTATAACCA
GACCGTTCAGCTGGATATTACGGCCTTTTTAAAGACCGTAAAGAAAAATAAGCACAAGTTTTATCCGGCC
TTTATTCACATTCTTGCCCGCCTGATGAATGCTCATCCGGAATTCCGTATGGCAATGAAAGACGGTGAGC
TGGTGATATGGGATAGTGTTCACCCTTGTTACACCGTTTTCCATGAGCAAACTGAAACGTTTTCATCGCT
CTGGAGTGAATACCACGACGATTTCCGGCAGTTTCTACACATATATTCGCAAGATGTGGCGTGTTACGGT
GAAAACCTGGCCTATTTCCCTAAAGGGTTTATTGAGAATATGTTTTTCGTCTCAGCCAATCCCTGGGTGA
GTTTCACCAGTTTTGATTTAAACGTGGCCAATATGGACAACTTCTTCGCCCCCGTTTTCACCATGGGCAA
ATATTATACGCAAGGCGACAAGGTGCTGATGCCGCTGGCGATTCAGGTTCATCATGCCGTTTGTGATGGC
TTCCATGTCGGCAGAATGCTTAATGAATTACAACAGTACTGCGATGAGTGGCAGGGCGGGGCGTAAACGC
GTGGATCCGGCTTACTAAAAGCCAGATAACAGTATGCGTATTTGCGCGCTGATTTTTGCGGTATAAGAAT
ATATACTGATATGTATACCCGAAGTATGTCAAAAAGAGGTATGCTATGAAGCAGCGTATTACAGTGACAG
TTGACAGCGACAGCTATCAGTTGCTCAAGGCATATATGATGTCAATATCTCCGGTCTGGTAAGCACAACC
ATGCAGAATGAAGCCCGTCGTCTGCGTGCCGAACGCTGGAAAGCGGAAAATCAGGAAGGGATGGCTGAGG
TCGCCCGGTTTATTGAAATGAACGGCTCTTTTGCTGACGAGAACAGGGGCTGGTGAAATGCAGTTTAAGG
TTTACACCTATAAAAGAGAGAGCCGTTATCGTCTGTTTGTGGATGTACAGAGTGATATTATTGACACGCC
CGGGCGACGGATGGTGATCCCCCTGGCCAGTGCACGTCTGCTGTCAGATAAAGTCTCCCGTGAACTTTAC
CCGGTGGTGCATATCGGGGATGAAAGCTGGCGCATGATGACCACCGATATGGCCAGTGTGCCGGTCTCCG
TTATCGGGGAAGAAGTGGCTGATCTCAGCCACCGCGAAAATGACATCAAAAACGCCATTAACCTGATGTT
CTGGGGAATATAAATGTCAGGCTCCCTTATACACAGCCAGTCTGCAGGTCGACCATAGTGACTGGATATG
TTGTGTTTTACAGTATTATGTAGTCTGTTTTTTATGCAAAATCTAATTTAATATATTGATATTTATATCA
TTTTACGTTTCTCGTTCAGCTTTCTTGTACAAAGTGGTGATATCAAGATCTGTCAGTTTACCTCAAGCTA
CAGGGGGCTTAGCAATCAGGCCTTAAAAAAGCACTGACAGGTTAACCTGCTGTGCACAGGGGTCTCTAGG
GACAGGCCTCCACTACAGTTTTACATGCAACGCTTCTGTTTGCCAACCAGAGACTCAGCACATAATAGAG
TTGTTACCAGCCACTTGAGTTTAACCTTTGCAGACCCTAGGAAAAATTGACATGCTCTAAACTGCTTTAT
GCTCTTTCTAGTTCCAGCTTACTTTGTTTATTTTGTTAAGTAATGTGACAGGGAATGTCAAACAGATGCA
TTGCAGTTTTAGGAACCAATGAAAAATGGCAATGTAGTTGAACTTATCAAAATATAGTAGTTTAATCATC
TTACTGTAACTCGAATGGAGATTTTTAAATATTTTAACTAAATCATCATTGTTAACTAACTAGTTTGCCA
GGTTTAAACATTTCCTGTGCTGTAATTTACAACCTATTACACGCGATCTTACAAATGCATCCATTTTACT
ATGGTCATGTCTTAGTAATGGGCTTTTAGTGAGACAGTTTAGGGTTTTCACATTTTGAAGACAGTCTACA
ACAATAGTCAGCACATCAACATGCTTGTCGAAGGTGAACACAGCACTCTAAGAGGCTCTTTATTGTTCGT
TCTCTAACAAGCCATTGTGGGCCACAGAAAATGTAAAACGTCTTCCATAGATATCAATCGAAGAATTTAT
CGTTACATCTCTAAAAAGTTAAGCTCCTTTTTGATAGGTTATTGCCTTATTCTGTATTTCACCCAGCCTG
GATTGTACTGCAATATGCTTTTTCATGCTTAGACAAGAGTATTCGGTAATGACAATCACTGAGCATTACT
AACGACTAGCCATTAGAGCCGTAACCACGGAGCGTTCCAAACTCCTCCTGTGTAGCACAATGGAACTGCA
TCTATCTGAGAGATACAAGTAGAATTAACATTTATTGTTTGCGACAGATTTTGCAGGCGTGCTCCTTCAT
CAAATGTTTTTAGACCTTAACAGATTTGACAGGAATTTGTAATCTTGATACCTCCACAAATCTCTATTGA
TAACGCTGACAATGTCAGTATATTTATATTTACATTTTCTTGCATCAGATGCCCCACATTAATTCTATCT
ATTTCTTTTTTTCCAGTTACAAGATTGACAAATTTTCATGTTCAGCATAATTTGTTTAATCCATGACTTA
AATGTCAAAATAATCTTGACAGTCTTTTCCTAGAGAAATATATTCTATGATAGTAGACTATAATTAGGCA
TGTGATGATAATTGTTTTCAAGGTATACCGCGGTTTGGAAAAGCCAAGGTTTTACAACTGTCAACATACG
GTATATGTAAGATATGTATAAGTAAGATTGTATGTATATGTATATTAAATTGTTTTTGTTTGGTTTTTTA
GAACAACAAAAGATATCCAAAGATGCCTTTTTAAAATGTAAAGAAATCTGTTTTTGAAACTAATGAAGAC
AGAAGTCAATGAATCATTTGAATTACTTAGCCTCACATGTTTACGGTTCCAAAATATTTTAAATGCTTCT
TAAAATAAAATATATACTGTGTTCAAAGGGGAAGAAGTTTTGTTTTTTACTCAGACATTTAAAGAGAATA
TATTTTAGATCCGTAATCACAATGCCATCGAACAGGTAGATCTCTCGACTCTAGAGGGTATATAATGGAT
CCCATCGCGTCTCAGCCTCACTTTGAGCTCCTCCACACGAATTTCGACCGATCCTGAGAACTTCAGGGTG
AGTTTGGGGACCCTTGATTGTTCTTTCTTTTTCGCTATTGTAAAATTCATGTTATATGGAGGGGGCAAAG
TTTTCAGGGTGTTGTTTAGAATGGGAAGATGTCCCTTGTATCACCATGGACCCTCATGATAATTTTGTTT
CTTTCACTTTCTACTCTGTTGACAACCATTGTCTCCTCTTATTTTCTTTTCATTTTCTGTAACTTTTTCG
TTAAACTTTAGCTTGCATTTGTAACGAATTTTTAAATTCACTTTTGTTTATTTGTCAGATTGTAAGTACT
TTCTCTAATCACTTTTTTTTCAAGGCAATCAGGGTATATTATATTGTACTTCAGCACAGTTTTAGAGAAC
AATTGTTATAATTAAATGATAAGGTAGAATATTTCTGCATATAAATTCTGGCTGGCGTGGAAATATTCTT
ATTGGTAGAAACAACTACACCCTGGTCATCATCCTGCCTTTCTCTTTATGGTTACAATGATATACACTGT
TTGAGATGAGGATAAAATACTCTGAGTCCAAACCGGGCCCCTCTGCTAACCATGTTCATGCCTTCTTCTC
TTTCCTACAGCTCCTGGGCAACGTGCTGGTTGTTGTGCTGTCTCATCATTTTGGCAAAGAATTCCTCGAC
GGATCCACCGGTCGCCACCATGGTGAGCAAGGGCGAGGAGCTGTTCACCGGGGTGGTGCCCATCCTGGTC
GAGCTGGACGGCGACGTAAACGGCCACAAGTTCAGCGTGTCCGGCGAGGGCGAGGGCGATGCCACCTACG
GCAAGCTGACCCTGAAGTTCATCTGCACCACCGGCAAGCTGCCCGTGCCCTGGCCCACCCTCGTGACCAC
CCTGACCTACGGCGTGCAGTGCTTCAGCCGCTACCCCGACCACATGAAGCAGCACGACTTCTTCAAGTCC
GCCATGCCCGAAGGCTACGTCCAGGAGCGCACCATCTTCTTCAAGGACGACGGCAACTACAAGACCCGCG
CCGAGGTGAAGTTCGAGGGCGACACCCTGGTGAACCGCATCGAGCTGAAGGGCATCGACTTCAAGGAGGA
CGGCAACATCCTGGGGCACAAGCTGGAGTACAACTACAACAGCCACAACGTCTATATCATGGCCGACAAG
CAGAAGAACGGCATCAAGGTGAACTTCAAGATCCGCCACAACATCGAGGACGGCAGCGTGCAGCTCGCCG
ACCACTACCAGCAGAACACCCCCATCGGCGACGGCCCCGTGCTGCTGCCCGACAACCACTACCTGAGCAC
CCAGTCCGCCCTGAGCAAAGACCCCAACGAGAAGCGCGATCACATGGTCCTGCTGGAGTTCGTGACCGCC
GCCGGGATCACTCTCGGCATGGACGAGCTGTACAAGTAAAGCGGCCGCCACCGCGGTGGAGCTCGAATTA
ATTCATCGATGATGATCCAGACATGATAAGATACATTGATGAGTTTGGACAAACCACAACTAGAATGCAG
TGAAAAAAATGCTTTATTTGTGAAATTTGTGATGCTATTGCTTTATTTGTAACCATTATAAGCTGCAATA
AACAAGTTAACAACAACAATTGCATTCATTTTATGTTTCAGGTTCAGGGGGAGGTGTGGGAGGTTTTTTA
AAGCAAGTAAAACCTCTACAAATGTGGTATGGCTGATTATGATCCTCTAGATCAGATCCGAAGATACGGC
CACGGGTGCTCTTGATCCTGTGGCTGATTTTGGACTGTGCTGCTCGCAGCTGCTGATGAATCACATACTT
CCTCCATTTTCTTCCACTGATTGACTGTTATAATTTCCCTAATTTCCAGGTCAAGGTGCTGTGCATTGTG
GTAATAGATGTGACATGACGTCACTTCCAAAGGACCAATGAACATGTCTGACCAATTTCATATAATGTGA
AAACGATTTTCATAGGCAGAATAAATAACATTTAAATTAAACTGGGCATCAGCGCAATTCAATTGGTTTG
GTAATAGCAAGGGAAAATAGAATGAAGTGATCTCCAAAAAATAAGTACTTTTTGACTGTAAATAAAATTG
TAAGGAGTAAAAAGTACTTTTTTTTCTAAAAAAATGTAATTAAGTAAAAGTAAAAGTATTGATTTTTAAT
TGTACTCAAGTAAAGTAAAAATCCCCAAAAATAATACTTAAGTACAGTAATCAAGTAAAATTACTCAAGT
ACTTTACACCTCTGGTTCTTGACCCCCTACCTTCAGCAAGCCCAGCAGATCCACTAGTTCTAGAGCGGCC
GCCACCGCGGTGGAGCTCCAGCTTTTGTTCCCTTTAGTGAGGGTTAATTGCGCGCTTGGCGTAATCATGG
TCATAGCTGTTTCCTGTGTGAAATTGTTATCCGCTCACAATTCCACACAACATACGAGCCGGAAGCATAA
AGTGTAAAGCCTGGGGTGCCTAATGAGTGAGCTAACTCACATTAATTGCGTTGCGCTCACTGCCCGCTTT
CCAGTCGGGAAACCTGTCGTGCCAGCTGCATTAATGAATCGGCCAACGCGCGGGGAGAGGCGGTTTGCGT
ATTGGGCGCTCTTCCGCTTCCTCGCTCACTGACTCGCTGCGCTCGGTCGTTCGGCTGCGGCGAGCGGTAT
CAGCTCACTCAAAGGCGGTAATACGGTTATCCACAGAATCAGGGGATAACGCAGGAAAGAACATGTGAGC
AAAAGGCCAGCAAAAGGCCAGGAACCGTAAAAAGGCCGCGTTGCTGGCGTTTTTCCATAGGCTCCGCCCC
CCTGACGAGCATCACAAAAATCGACGCTCAAGTCAGAGGTGGCGAAACCCGACAGGACTATAAAGATACC
AGGCGTTTCCCCCTGGAAGCTCCCTCGTGCGCTCTCCTGTTCCGACCCTGCCGCTTACCGGATACCTGTC
CGCCTTTCTCCCTTCGGGAAGCGTGGCGCTTTCTCATAGCTCACGCTGTAGGTATCTCAGTTCGGTGTAG
GTCGTTCGCTCCAAGCTGGGCTGTGTGCACGAACCCCCCGTTCAGCCCGACCGCTGCGCCTTATCCGGTA
ACTATCGTCTTGAGTCCAACCCGGTAAGACACGACTTATCGCCACTGGCAGCAGCCACTGGTAACAGGAT
TAGCAGAGCGAGGTATGTAGGCGGTGCTACAGAGTTCTTGA
